>Addgene plasmid #129245 | pExp-Stag | addgene full sequence | sequence record 252353 | Addgene NGS Result
AGCTGATTAATACGACTCACTATAGGGAATTGTGAGCGGATAACAATTCCTCTAGAAATAATTTTGTTTA
ACTTTAAGAAGGAGATATATCCATGAAAGAAACCGCTGCTGCTAAATTCGAACGCCAGCACATGGACAGC
ACTAGTCACCATCACCATCACCATCACCATTCTGGTACCGAAAACCTGTACTTCCAGTGAGACCTTAATT
AACTCGAGCGCATGGAGCCACCCGCAGTTCGAAAAATAAGCTTGAGTATTCTATAGTGTCACCTAAATCC
CAGCTTGATCCGGCTGCTAACAAAGCCCGAAAGGAAGCTGAGTTGGCTGCTGCCACCGCTGAGCAATAAC
TAGCATAACCCCTTGGGGCCTCTAAACGGGTCTTGAGGGGTTTTTTGCTGAAAGGAGGAACTATATCCGG
ATAACCTGGCGTAATAGCGAAGAGGCCCGCACCGATCGCCCTTCCCAACAGTTGCGCAGCCTGAATGGCG
AATGGAAATTGTAAGCGTTAATATTTTGTTAAAATTCGCGTTAAATTTTTGTTAAATCAGCTCATTTTTT
AACCAATAGGCCGAAATCGGCAAAATCCCTTATAAATCAAAAGAATAGACCGAGATAGGGT
[37 nt withheld, positions 622-658]
AAAGAACGTGGACTCCAACGTCAAAGG
[32 nt withheld, positions 686-717]
AGCTTGCATGCCTGCAGGTCGGAAGCATAAAGTGTAAAGCCTGGGGTGCCTAATGAGTGAGCTAACTTAC
ATTAATTGCGTTGCGCTCACTGCCCGCTTTCCAGTCGGGAAACCTGTCGTGCCAGCTGCATTAATGAATC
GGCCAACGCGCGGGGAGAGGCGGTTTGCGTATTGGGCGCCAGGGTGGTTTTTCTTTTCACCAGTGAGACG
GGCAACAGCTGATTGCCCTTCACCGCCTGGCCCTGAGAGAGTTGCAGCAAGCGGTCCACGCTGGTTTGCC
CCAGCAGGCGAAAATCCTGTTTGATGGTGGTTAACGGCGGGATATAACATGAGCTGTCTTCGGTATCGTC
GTATCCCACTACCGAGATATCCGCACCAACGCGCAGCCCGGACTCGGTAATGGCGCGCATTGCGCCCAGC
GCCATCTGATCGTTGGCAACCAGCATCGCAGTGGGAACGATGCCCTCATTCAGCATTTGCATGGTTTGTT
GAAAACCGGACATGGCACTCCAGTCGCCTTCCCGTTCCGCTATCGGCTGAATTTGATTGCGAGTGAGATA
TTTATGCCAGCCAGCCAGACGCAGACGCGCCGAGACAGAACTTAATGGGCCCGCTAACAGCGCGATTTGC
TGGTGACCCAATGCGACCAGATGCTCCACGCCCAGTCGCGTACCGTCTTCATGGGAGAAAATAATACTGT
TGATGGGTGTCTGGTCAGAGACATCAAGAAATAACGCCGGAACATTAGTGCAGGCAGCTTCCACAGCAAT
GGCATCCTGGTCATCCAGCGGATAGTTAATGATCAGCCCACTGACGCGTTGCGCGAGAAGATTGTGCACC
GCCGCTTTACAGGCTTCGACGCCGCTTCGTTCTACCATCGACACCACCACGCTGGCACCCAGTTGATCGG
CGCGAGATTTAATCGCCGCGACAATTTGCGACGGCGCGTGCAGGGCCAGACTGGAGGTGGCAACGCCAAT
CAGCAACGACTGTTTGCCCGCCAGTTGTTGTGCCACGCGGTTGGGAATGTAATTCAGCTCCGCCATCGCC
GCTTCCACTTTTTCCCGCGTTTTCGCAGAAACGTGGCTGGCCTGGTTCACCACGCGGGAAACGGTCTGAT
AAGAGACACCGGCATACTCTGCGACATCGTATAACGTTACTGGTTTCACATTCACCACCCTGAATTGACT
CTCTTCCGGGCGCTATCATGCCATACCGCGAAAGGTTTTGCACCATTCGATGGTGTCGGCGAGCTCGAAT
TGTGAACCATCACCCT
[91 nt withheld, positions 1994-2084]
G
[124 nt withheld, positions 2086-2209]
CCTGATGCGGTATTTTCTCCTTACGCATCTGTGCGGTATTTCACACCGCATATGGTGCACTCTCAGTACA
ATCTGCTCTGATGCCGCATAGTTAAGCCAGCCCCGACACCCGCCAACACCCGCTGACGCGCCCTGACGGG
CTTGTCTGCTCCCGGCATCCGCTTACAGACAAGCTGTGACCGTCTCCGGGAGCTGCATGTGTCAGAGGTT
TTCACCGTCATCACCGAAACGCGCGAGACGAAAGGGCCTCGTGATACGCCTATTTTTATAGGTTAATGTC
ATGATAATAATGGTTTCTTAGACGTCAGGTGGCACTTTTCGGGGAAATGTGCGCGGAACCCCTATTTGTT
TATTTTTCTAAATACATTCAAATATGTATCCGCTCATGAGACAATAACCCTGATAAATGCTTCAATAATA
TTGAAAAAGGAAGAGTATGAGTATTCAACATTTCCGTGTCGCCCTTATTCCCTTTTTTGCGGCATTTTGC
CTTCCTGTTTTTGCTCACCCAGAAACGCTGGTGAAAGTAAAAGATGCTGAAGATCAGTTGGGTGCACGAG
TGGGTTACATCGAACTGGATCTCAACAGCGGTAAGATCCTTGAGAGTTTTCGCCCCGAAGAACGTTTTCC
AATGATGAGCACTTTTAAAGTTCTGCTATGTGGCGCGGTATTATCCCGTATTGACGCCGGGCAAGAGCAA
CTCGGTCGCCGCATACACTATTCTCAGAATGACTTGGTTGAGTACTCACCAGTCACAGAAAAGCATCTTA
CGGATGGCATGACAGTAAGAGAATTATGCAGTGCTGCCATAACCATGAGTGATAACACTGCGGCCAACTT
ACTTCTGACAACGATCGGAGGACCGAAGGAGCTAACCGCTTTTTTGCACAACATGGGGGATCATGTAACT
CGCCTTGATCGTTGGGAACCGGAGCTGAATGAAGCCATACCAAACGACGAGCGTGACACCACGATGCCTG
TAGCAATGGCAACAACGTTGCGCAAACTATTAACTGGCGAACTACTTACTCTAGCTTCCCGGCAACAATT
AATAGACTGGATGGAGGCGGATAAAGTTGCAGGACCACTTCTGCGCTCGGCCCTTCCGGCTGGCTGGTTT
ATTGCTGATAAATCTGGAGCCGGTGAGCGTGGTTCTCGCGGTATCATTGCAGCACTGGGGCCAGATGGTA
AGCCCTCCCGTATCGTAGTTATCTACACGACGGGGAGTCAGGCAACTATGGATGAACGAAATAGACAGAT
CGCTGAGATAGGTGCCTCACTGATTAAGCATTGGTAACTGTCAGACCAAGTTTACTCATATATACTTTAG
ATTGATTTAAAACTTCATTTTTAATTTAAAAGGATCTAGGTGAAGATCCTTTTTGATAATCTCATGACCA
AAATCCCTTAACGTGAGTTTTCGTTCCACTGAGCGTCAGACCCCGTAGAAAAGATCAAAGGATCTTCTTG
AGATCCTTTTTTTCTGCGCGTAATCTGCTGCTTGCAAACAAAAAAACCACCGCTACCAGCGGTGGTTTGT
TTGCCGGATCAAGAGCTACCAACTCTTTTTCCGAAGGTAACTGGCTTCAGCAGAGCGCAGATACCAAATA
CTGTTCTTCTAGTGTAGCCGTAGTTAGGCCACCACTTCAAGAACTCTGTAGCACCGCCTACATACCTCGC
TCTGCTAATCCTGTTACCAGTGGCTGCTGCCAGTGGCGATAAGTCGTGTCTTACCGGGTTGGACTCAAGA
CGATAGTTACCGGATAAGGCGCAGCGGTCGGGCTGAACGGGGGGTTCGTGCACACAGCCCAGCTTGGAGC
GAACGACCTACACCGAACTGAGATACCTACAGCGTGAGCTATGAGAAAGCGCCACGCTTCCCGAAGGGAG
AAAGGCGGACAGGTATCCGGTAAGCGGCAGGGTCGGAACAGGAGAGCGCACGAGGGAGCTTCCAGGGGGA
AACGCCTGGTATCTTTATAGTCCTGTCGGGTTTCGCCACCTCTGACTTGAGCGTCGATTTTTGTGATGCT
CGTCAGGGGGGCGGAGCCTATGGAAAAACGCCAGCAACGCGGCCTTTTTACGGTTCCTGGCCTTTTGCTG
GCCTTTTGCTCACATGTTCTTTCCTGCGTTATCCCCTGATTCTGTGGATAACCGTATTACCGCCTTTGAG
TGAGCTGATACCGCTCGCCGCAGCCGAACGACCGAGCGCAGCGAGTCAGTGAGCGAGGAAGCGGAAGAGC
GCCCAATACGCAAACCGCCTCTCCCCGCGCGTTGGCCGATTCATTAATGC
Features (pLannotate 1.2.2; 24 found; start..end, strand, type, name):
      8..26      +  promoter       T7 promoter: promoter for bacteriophage T7 RNA polymerase
     26..50      +  protein_bind   lac operator: The lac repressor binds to the lac operator to inhibit transcription in E. coli. This inhibition can be relieved by adding lactose or isopropyl-β-D-thiogalactopyranoside (IPTG). lac repressor encoded by lacI
     63..85      +  RBS            RBS: efficient ribosome binding site from bacteriophage T7 gene 10 (Olins and Rangwala, 1989)
     96..140     +  CDS            S-Tag: affinity and epitope tag derived from pancreatic ribonuclease A
    147..170     +  CDS            8xHis: 8xHis affinity tag
    180..197     +  CDS            TEV site (fragment): tobacco etch virus (TEV) protease recognition and cleavage site
    223..245     +  CDS            Strep-Tag II (fragment): peptide that binds Strep-Tactin®, an engineered form of streptavidin
    260..278     -  promoter       SP6 promoter: promoter for bacteriophage SP6 RNA polymerase
    293..342     +  CDS            SET1 (fragment): solubility-enhancement tag derived from T7 phage gene 10B
    350..397     +  terminator     T7 terminator: transcription terminator for bacteriophage T7 RNA polymerase
    426..492     +  CDS            lacZα (fragment): LacZα fragment of β-galactosidase; lacZ fragment
    496..717     -  rep_origin     M13 ori (fragment) (sequence partly withheld): M13 bacteriophage origin of replication; arrow indicates direction of (+) strand synthesis
    718..738     -  misc_feature   MCS (fragment): pUC18/19 multiple cloning site
    737..755     -  promoter       lac UV5 promoter (fragment): E. coli lac promoter with an "up" mutation
    770..791     -  protein_bind   CAP binding site: CAP binding activates transcription in the presence of cAMP. E. coli catabolite activator protein
    804..1886    -  CDS            lacI: lac repressor; lacI; The lac repressor binds to the lac operator to inhibit transcription in E. coli. This inhibition can be relieved by adding lactose or isopropyl-β-D-thiogalactopyranoside (IPTG).
   1887..1964    -  promoter       lacIq promoter: lacI (mutant); In the lacIq allele, a single base change in the promoter boosts expression of the lacI gene about 10-fold.
   1979..2209    -  rep_origin     f1 ori (fragment) (sequence partly withheld): f1 bacteriophage origin of replication; arrow indicates direction of (+) strand synthesis
   2210..2309    -  misc_feature   bom (fragment): basis of mobility region from pBR322
   2411..2446    -  CDS            rop (fragment): Rop protein, which maintains plasmids at low copy number; rop
   2541..2645    +  promoter       AmpR promoter: bla
   2646..3506    +  CDS            AmpR: β-lactamase; bla; confers resistance to ampicillin, carbenicillin, and related antibiotics
   3677..4265    +  rep_origin     ori: high-copy-number ColE1/pMB1/pBR322/pUC origin of replication
   4448..5       +  CDS            lacI (fragment) (across the origin): lac repressor; lacI; The lac repressor binds to the lac operator to inhibit transcription in E. coli. This inhibition can be relieved by adding lactose or isopropyl-β-D-thiogalactopyranoside (IPTG).
