[The description below was written by a language model from this plasmid's Addgene catalogue record and pLannotate feature annotations shown in this document.]
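Description:
pExp-Stag is an empty bacterial expression backbone derived from pOP2S, intended for producing tagged recombinant proteins in E. coli. It is a 4.5 kb high-copy plasmid that replicates from a ColE1/pUC-type origin and is selected with ampicillin through the β-lactamase (AmpR) gene and its own promoter. The annotation also picks up partial f1/M13 phage origin, bom, rop, lacZα and pUC polylinker sequences. These are fragments, most likely remnants of the plasmid's construction history rather than working elements.

The expression cassette is driven by a T7 promoter immediately followed by a lac operator, with the efficient ribosome binding site from T7 gene 10 and a downstream T7 terminator. A full-length lacI gene under the up-mutated lacIq promoter is carried on the plasmid. The resulting repressor keeps transcription off until lactose or IPTG is added, and expression requires a host that supplies T7 RNA polymerase. The open reading frame begins with an S-tag, the 15 N-terminal residues of mature bovine RNase A, which serves as an affinity and epitope tag. This is followed by an 8xHis tag for metal-affinity purification and a TEV protease site that allows both N-terminal tags to be cleaved off. A StrepII tag lies downstream and can optionally be fused to the C-terminus of the insert.

The gene of interest is inserted between the BsaI site and either XhoI or HindIII, and the catalogue lists ligation-independent cloning as the method. A short reverse-oriented SP6 promoter and a fragment annotated as a SET1 solubility tag sit between the Strep tag and the terminator. The record assigns no function to either.
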