Addgene plasmid #129245: pExp-Stag
Purpose: (Empty Backbone) Protein expression in E.coli
Depositing lab: Marko Hyvönen. Depositing organization: University of Cambridge.
Backbone
  Vector backbone: pOP2S
  Modifications to backbone: Contains N-terminal S-tag (N-terminal 15 amino acid residues of mature RNase A from Bos taurus, UniProtKB: P61823) and 8xHis followed by TEV protease cleavage site, optional C-terminal StrepII-tag. Cloning of GOI between BsaI and XhoI or HindIII.
  Vector type: Bacterial Expression
  Promoter: T7
  Tag / fusion protein: His (N terminal on insert); Strep (C terminal on backbone)
Growth in bacteria
  Bacterial resistance: Ampicillin, 100 μg/mL
  Growth temperature: 37°C
  Growth strain: DH5alpha
  Copy number: High Copy
Gene/Insert
  Cloning method: Ligation Independent Cloning
  Sequencing primers: 5′ pOP_up: TACGACTCACTATAGGGAATTGTGAGC; 3′ pOP_dn: GCAGCCAACTCAGCTTCCTTTCG
Terms and licenses: Academic/Nonprofit Terms; Industry Terms: Not Available to Industry
How to cite: pExp-Stag was a gift from Marko Hyvönen (Addgene plasmid # 129245 ; http://n2t.net/addgene:129245 ; RRID:Addgene_129245)
